>Addgene plasmid #114030 | pcDNA5-hygro-eGFP-HEC1-d80 | addgene full sequence | sequence record 221115 | Addgene NGS Result
TTAGGGTTAGGCGTTTTGCGCTGCTTCGCGATGTACGGGCCAGATATACGCGTTGACATTGATTATTGAC
TAGTTATTAATAGTAATCAATTACGGGGTCATTAGTTCATAGCCCATATATGGAGTTCCGCGTTACATAA
CTTACGGTAAATGGCCCGCCTGGCTGACCGCCCAACGACCCCCGCCCATTGACGTCAATAATGACGTATG
TTCCCATAGTAACGCCAATAGGGACTTTCCATTGACGTCAATGGGTGGAGTATTTACGGTAAACTGCCCA
CTTGGCAGTACATCAAGTGTATCATATGCCAAGTACGCCCCCTATTGACGTCAATGACGGTAAATGGCCC
GCCTGGCATTATGCCCAGTACATGACCTTATGGGACTTTCCTACTTGGCAGTACATCTACGTATTAGTCA
TCGCTATTACCATGGTGATGCGGTTTTGGCAGTACATCAATGGGCGTGGATAGCGGTTTGACTCACGGGG
ATTTCCAAGTCTCCACCCCATTGACGTCAATGGGAGTTTGTTTTGGCACCAAAATCAACGGGACTTTCCA
AAATGTCGTAACAACTCCGCCCCATTGACGCAAATGGGCGGTAGGCGTGTACGGTGGGAGGTCTATATAA
GCAGAGCTCTCCCTATCAGTGATAGAGATCTCCCTATCAGTGATAGAGATCGTCGACGAGCTCGTTTAGT
GAACCGTCAGATCGCCTGGAGACGCCATCCACGCTGTTTTGACCTCCATAGAAGACACCGGGACCGATCC
AGCCTCCGGACTCTAGCGTTTAAACTTAAGCTTGGTACCGAGCTCGGATCCACTAGTCCAGTGTGGTGGA
ATTCTGCAGATATCCAGCACAGTGGCGGCCGCTCGAGTCTAGCGCTACCGGTCGCCACCATGGTGAGCAA
GGGCGAGGAGCTGTTCACCGGGGTGGTGCCCATCCTGGTCGAGCTGGACGGCGACGTAAACGGCCACAAG
TTCAGCGTGTCCGGCGAGGGCGAGGGCGATGCCACCTACGGCAAGCTGACCCTGAAGTTCATCTGCACCA
CCGGCAAGCTGCCCGTGCCCTGGCCCACCCTCGTGACCACCCTGACCTACGGCGTGCAGTGCTTCAGCCG
CTACCCCGACCACATGAAGCAGCACGACTTCTTCAAGTCCGCCATGCCCGAAGGCTACGTCCAGGAGCGC
ACCATCTTCTTCAAGGACGACGGCAACTACAAGACCCGCGCCGAGGTGAAGTTCGAGGGCGACACCCTGG
TGAACCGCATCGAGCTGAAGGGCATCGACTTCAAGGAGGACGGCAACATCCTGGGGCACAAGCTGGAGTA
CAACTACAACAGCCACAACGTCTATATCATGGCCGACAAGCAGAAGAACGGCATCAAGGTGAACTTCAAG
ATCCGCCACAACATCGAGGACGGCAGCGTGCAGCTCGCCGACCACTACCAGCAGAACACCCCCATCGGCG
ACGGCCCCGTGCTGCTGCCCGACAACCACTACCTGAGCACCCAGTCCGCCCTGAGCAAAGACCCCAACGA
GAAGCGCGATCACATGGTCCTGCTGGAGTTCGTGACCGCCGCCGGGATCACTCTCGGCATGGACGAGCTG
TACAAGTCCGGACTCAGATCCAAGGACCCGAGACCACTTAACGACAAAGCATTCATTCAGCAGTGTATTC
GACAACTCTGTGAGTTTCTTACAGAAAATGGTTATGCACATAATGTGTCCATGAAATCTCTACAAGCTCC
CTCTGTTAAAGACTTCCTGAAGATCTTCACATTTCTTTATGGCTTCCTGTGCCCCTCATACGAACTTCCT
GACACAAAGTTTGAAGAAGAGGTTCCAAGAATCTTTAAAGACCTTGGGTATCCTTTTGCACTATCCAAAA
GCTCCATGTACACAGTGGGGGCTCCTCATACATGGCCTCACATTGTGGCAGCCTTAGTTTGGCTAATAGA
CTGCATCAAGATACATACTGCCATGAAAGAAAGCTCACCTTTATTTGATGATGGGCAGCCTTGGGGAGAA
GAAACTGAAGATGGAATTATGCATAATAAGTTGTTTTTGGACTACACCATAAAATGCTATGAGAGTTTTA
TGAGTGGTGCCGACAGCTTTGATGAGATGAATGCAGAGCTGCAGTCAAAACTGAAGGATTTATTTAATGT
GGATGCTTTTAAGCTGGAATCATTAGAAGCAAAAAACAGAGCATTGAATGAACAGATTGCAAGATTGGAA
CAAGAAAGAGAAAAAGAACCGAATCGTCTAGAGTCGTTGAGAAAACTGAAGGCTTCCTTACAAGGAGATG
TTCAAAAGTATCAGGCATACATGAGCAATTTGGAGTCTCATTCAGCCATTCTTGACCAGAAATTAAATGG
TCTCAATGAGGAAATTGCTAGAGTAGAACTAGAATGTGAAACAATAAAACAGGAGAACACTCGACTACAG
AATATCATTGACAACCAGAAGTACTCAGTTGCAGACATTGAGCGAATAAATCATGAAAGAAATGAATTGC
AGCAGACTATTAATAAATTAACCAAGGACCTGGAAGCTGAACAACAGAAGTTGTGGAATGAGGAGTTAAA
ATATGCCAGAGGCAAAGAAGCGATTGAAACACAATTAGCAGAGTATCACAAATTGGCTAGAAAATTAAAA
CTTATTCCTAAAGGTGCTGAGAATTCCAAAGGTTATGACTTTGAAATTAAGTTTAATCCCGAGGCTGGTG
CCAACTGCCTTGTCAAATACAGGGCTCAAGTTTATGTACCTCTTAAGGAACTCCTGAATGAAACTGAAGA
AGAAATTAATAAAGCCCTAAATAAAAAAATGGGTTTGGAGGATACTTTAGAACAATTGAATGCAATGATA
ACAGAAAGCAAGAGAAGTGTGAGAACTCTGAAAGAAGAAGTTCAAAAGCTGGATGATCTTTACCAACAAA
AAATTAAGGAAGCAGAGGAAGAGGATGAAAAATGTGCCAGTGAGCTTGAGTCCTTGGAGAAACACAAGCA
CCTGCTAGAAAGTACTGTTAACCAGGGGCTCAGTGAAGCTATGAATGAATTAGATGCTGTTCAGCGGGAA
TACCAACTAGTTGTGCAAACCACGACTGAAGAAAGACGAAAAGTGGGAAATAACTTGCAACGTCTGTTAG
AGATGGTTGCTACACATGTTGGGTCTGTAGAGAAACATCTTGAGGAGCAGATTGCTAAAGTTGATAGAGA
ATATGAAGAATGCATGTCAGAAGATCTCTCGGAAAATATTAAAGAGATTAGAGATAAGTATGAGAAGAAA
GCTACTCTAATTAAGTCTTCTGAAGAATGACTCGACGGTACCGCGGGCCCGTTTAAACCCGCTGATCAGC
CTCGACTGTGCCTTCTAGTTGCCAGCCATCTGTTGTTTGCCCCTCCCCCGTGCCTTCCTTGACCCTGGAA
GGTGCCACTCCCACTGTCCTTTCCTAATAAAATGAGGAAATTGCATCGCATTGTCTGAGTAGGTGTCATT
CTATTCTGGGGGGTGGGGTGGGGCAGGACAGCAAGGGGGAGGATTGGGAAGACAATAGCAGGCATGCTGG
GGATGCGGTGGGCTCTATGGCTTCTGAGGCGGAAAGAACCAGCTGGGGCTCTAGGGGGTATCCCC
[124 nt withheld, positions 3636-3759]
C
[91 nt withheld, positions 3761-3851]
AGGGTGATGGTTCACGTACCTAGAAGTTCCTATTCCGAAGTTCCTATTCTCTAGAAAGTATAGGAACTTC
CTTGGCCAAAAAGCCTGAACTCACCGCGACGTCTGTCGAGAAGTTTCTGATCGAAAAGTTCGACAGCGTC
TCCGACCTGATGCAGCTCTCGGAGGGCGAAGAATCTCGTGCTTTCAGCTTCGATGTAGGAGGGCGTGGAT
ATGTCCTGCGGGTAAATAGCTGCGCCGATGGTTTCTACAAAGATCGTTATGTTTATCGGCACTTTGCATC
GGCCGCGCTCCCGATTCCGGAAGTGCTTGACATTGGGGAATTCAGCGAGAGCCTGACCTATTGCATCTCC
CGCCGTGCACAGGGTGTCACGTTGCAAGACCTGCCTGAAACCGAACTGCCCGCTGTTCTGCAGCCGGTCG
CGGAGGCCATGGATGCGATCGCTGCGGCCGATCTTAGCCAGACGAGCGGGTTCGGCCCATTCGGACCGCA
AGGAATCGGTCAATACACTACATGGCGTGATTTCATATGCGCGATTGCTGATCCCCATGTGTATCACTGG
CAAACTGTGATGGACGACACCGTCAGTGCGTCCGTCGCGCAGGCTCTCGATGAGCTGATGCTTTGGGCCG
AGGACTGCCCCGAAGTCCGGCACCTCGTGCACGCGGATTTCGGCTCCAACAATGTCCTGACGGACAATGG
CCGCATAACAGCGGTCATTGACTGGAGCGAGGCGATGTTCGGGGATTCCCAATACGAGGTCGCCAACATC
TTCTTCTGGAGGCCGTGGTTGGCTTGTATGGAGCAGCAGACGCGCTACTTCGAGCGGAGGCATCCGGAGC
TTGCAGGATCGCCGCGGCTCCGGGCGTATATGCTCCGCATTGGTCTTGACCAACTCTATCAGAGCTTGGT
TGACGGCAATTTCGATGATGCAGCTTGGGCGCAGGGTCGATGCGACGCAATCGTCCGATCCGGAGCCGGG
ACTGTCGGGCGTACACAAATCGCCCGCAGAAGCGCGGCCGTCTGGACCGATGGCTGTGTAGAAGTACTCG
CCGATAGTGGAAACCGACGCCCCAGCACTCGTCCGAGGGCAAAGGAATAGCACGTACTACGAGATTTCGA
TTCCACCGCCGCCTTCTATGAAAGGTTGGGCTTCGGAATCGTTTTCCGGGACGCCGGCTGGATGATCCTC
CAGCGCGGGGATCTCATGCTGGAGTTCTTCGCCCACCCCAACTTGTTTATTGCAGCTTATAATGGTTACA
AATAAAGCAATAGCATCACAAATTTCACAAATAAAGCATTTTTTTCACTGCATTCTAGTTGTGGTTTGTC
CAAACTCATCAATGTATCTTATCATGTCTGTATACCGTCGACCTCTAGCTAGAGCTTGGCGTAATCATGG
TCATAGCTGTTTCCTGTGTGAAATTGTTATCCGCTCACAATTCCACACAACATACGAGCCGGAAGCATAA
AGTGTAAAGCCTGGGGTGCCTAATGAGTGAGCTAACTCACATTAATTGCGTTGCGCTCACTGCCCGCTTT
CCAGTCGGGAAACCTGTCGTGCCAGCTGCATTAATGAATCGGCCAACGCGCGGGGAGAGGCGGTTTGCGT
ATTGGGCGCTCTTCCGCTTCCTCGCTCACTGACTCGCTGCGCTCGGTCGTTCGGCTGCGGCGAGCGGTAT
CAGCTCACTCAAAGGCGGTAATACGGTTATCCACAGAATCAGGGGATAACGCAGGAAAGAACATGTGAGC
AAAAGGCCAGCAAAAGGCCAGGAACCGTAAAAAGGCCGCGTTGCTGGCGTTTTTCCATAGGCTCCGCCCC
CCTGACGAGCATCACAAAAATCGACGCTCAAGTCAGAGGTGGCGAAACCCGACAGGACTATAAAGATACC
AGGCGTTTCCCCCTGGAAGCTCCCTCGTGCGCTCTCCTGTTCCGACCCTGCCGCTTACCGGATACCTGTC
CGCCTTTCTCCCTTCGGGAAGCGTGGCGCTTTCTCATAGCTCACGCTGTAGGTATCTCAGTTCGGTGTAG
GTCGTTCGCTCCAAGCTGGGCTGTGTGCACGAACCCCCCGTTCAGCCCGACCGCTGCGCCTTATCCGGTA
ACTATCGTCTTGAGTCCAACCCGGTAAGACACGACTTATCGCCACTGGCAGCAGCCACTGGTAACAGGAT
TAGCAGAGCGAGGTATGTAGGCGGTGCTACAGAGTTCTTGAAGTGGTGGCCTAACTACGGCTACACTAGA
AGAACAGTATTTGGTATCTGCGCTCTGCTGAAGCCAGTTACCTTCGGAAAAAGAGTTGGTAGCTCTTGAT
CCGGCAAACAAACCACCGCTGGTAGCGGTGGTTTTTTTGTTTGCAAGCAGCAGATTACGCGCAGAAAAAA
AGGATCTCAAGAAGATCCTTTGATCTTTTCTACGGGGTCTGACGCTCAGTGGAACGAAAACTCACGTTAA
GGGATTTTGGTCATGAGATTATCAAAAAGGATCTTCACCTAGATCCTTTTAAATTAAAAATGAAGTTTTA
AATCAATCTAAAGTATATATGAGTAAACTTGGTCTGACAGTTACCAATGCTTAATCAGTGAGGCACCTAT
CTCAGCGATCTGTCTATTTCGTTCATCCATAGTTGCCTGACTCCCCGTCGTGTAGATAACTACGATACGG
GAGGGCTTACCATCTGGCCCCAGTGCTGCAATGATACCGCGAGACCCACGCTCACCGGCTCCAGATTTAT
CAGCAATAAACCAGCCAGCCGGAAGGGCCGAGCGCAGAAGTGGTCCTGCAACTTTATCCGCCTCCATCCA
GTCTATTAATTGTTGCCGGGAAGCTAGAGTAAGTAGTTCGCCAGTTAATAGTTTGCGCAACGTTGTTGCC
ATTGCTACAGGCATCGTGGTGTCACGCTCGTCGTTTGGTATGGCTTCATTCAGCTCCGGTTCCCAACGAT
CAAGGCGAGTTACATGATCCCCCATGTTGTGCAAAAAAGCGGTTAGCTCCTTCGGTCCTCCGATCGTTGT
CAGAAGTAAGTTGGCCGCAGTGTTATCACTCATGGTTATGGCAGCACTGCATAATTCTCTTACTGTCATG
CCATCCGTAAGATGCTTTTCTGTGACTGGTGAGTACTCAACCAAGTCATTCTGAGAATAGTGTATGCGGC
GACCGAGTTGCTCTTGCCCGGCGTCAATACGGGATAATACCGCGCCACATAGCAGAACTTTAAAAGTGCT
CATCATTGGAAAACGTTCTTCGGGGCGAAAACTCTCAAGGATCTTACCGCTGTTGAGATCCAGTTCGATG
TAACCCACTCGTGCACCCAACTGATCTTCAGCATCTTTTACTTTCACCAGCGTTTCTGGGTGAGCAAAAA
CAGGAAGGCAAAATGCCGCAAAAAAGGGAATAAGGGCGACACGGAAATGTTGAATACTCATACTCTTCCT
TTTTCAATATTATTGAAGCATTTATCAGGGTTATTGTCTCATGAGCGGATACATATTTGAATGTATTTAG
AAAAATAAACAAATAGGGGTTCCGCGCACATTTCCCCGAAAAGTGCCACCTGACGTCGACGGATCGGGAG
ATCTCCCGATCCCCTATGGTGCACTCTCAGTACAATCTGCTCTGATGCCGCATAGTTAAGCCAGTATCTG
CTCCCTGCTTGTGTGTTGGAGGTCGCTGAGTAGTGCGCGAGCAAAATTTAAGCTACAACAAGGCAAGGCT
TGACCGACAATTGCATGAAGAATCTGC
Features (pLannotate 1.2.2; 23 found; start..end, strand, type, name):
     55..434     +  enhancer       CMV enhancer: human cytomegalovirus immediate early enhancer
    435..638     +  promoter       CMV promoter: human cytomegalovirus (CMV) immediate early promoter
    640..659     +  promoter       PLtetO-1 promoter (fragment): modified phage lambda PL promoter with tet operator sites (Lutz and Bujard, 1997)
    661..680     +  promoter       PLtetO-1 promoter (fragment): modified phage lambda PL promoter with tet operator sites (Lutz and Bujard, 1997)
    688..721     +  promoter       TRE3GV promoter (fragment): 3rd-generation Tet-responsive promoter that can be activated by binding of Tet-On® 3G, optimized for retroviral and lentiviral vectors
    900..1616    +  CDS            EGFP: EGFP is a basic (constitutively fluorescent) green fluorescent protein published in 1996, derived from Aequorea victoria. It is reported to be a rapidly-maturing weak dimer with moderate acid sensitivity.
   1608..3317    +  CDS            NDC80 (fragment): NDC80_HUMAN - Also known as HEC, HEC1, KNTC2. Experimental evidence at protein level: Swiss-Prot protein existence level 1. Acts as a component of the essential kinetochore-associated NDC80 complex, which is required for chromosome segregation and spindle checkpoint activity (PubMed:9315664, PubMed:12351790, PubMed:14654001, PubMed:14699129, PubMed:15062103, PubMed:15235793, PubMed:15239953, PubMed:15548592, PubMed:16732327). Required for kinetochore integrity and the organization of stable microtubule binding sites in the outer plate of the kinetochore (PubMed:15548592). The NDC80 complex syn
   3322..3341    +  misc_feature   MCS (fragment): multiple cloning site
   3366..3590    +  polyA_signal   bGH poly(A) signal: bovine growth hormone polyadenylation signal
   3594..3615    +  promoter       SV40 promoter (fragment): SV40 enhancer and early promoter
   3636..3869    +  rep_origin     f1 ori (fragment) (sequence partly withheld): f1 bacteriophage origin of replication; arrow indicates direction of (+) strand synthesis
   3874..3921    +  protein_bind   FRT: FLP-mediated recombination occurs in the 8-bp core sequence TCTAGAAA (Turan and Bode, 2011). FLP recombinase from the Saccharomyces cerevisiae 2μ plasmid
   3929..4951    +  CDS            HygR: aminoglycoside phosphotransferase from E. coli; aph(4)-Ia; confers resistance to hygromycin
   4961..5086    +  CDS            ble (fragment): BLE_KLEPN - Experimental evidence at protein level: Swiss-Prot protein existence level 1. Binding protein with a strong affinity to the bleomycin family of antibiotics. Binds to CL990; an antimitotic-antibiotic compound. From Klebsiella pneumoniae.
   5081..5202    +  polyA_signal   SV40 poly(A) signal: SV40 polyadenylation signal
   5275..5291    -  protein_bind   lac operator: The lac repressor binds to the lac operator to inhibit transcription in E. coli. This inhibition can be relieved by adding lactose or isopropyl-β-D-thiogalactopyranoside (IPTG). lac repressor encoded by lacI
   5299..5329    -  promoter       lac promoter: promoter for the E. coli lac operon
   5344..5365    -  protein_bind   CAP binding site: CAP binding activates transcription in the presence of cAMP. E. coli catabolite activator protein
   5378..5470    -  CDS            lacI (fragment): lac repressor; lacI; The lac repressor binds to the lac operator to inhibit transcription in E. coli. This inhibition can be relieved by adding lactose or isopropyl-β-D-thiogalactopyranoside (IPTG).
   5653..6241    -  rep_origin     ori: high-copy-number ColE1/pMB1/pBR322/pUC origin of replication
   6412..7272    -  CDS            AmpR: β-lactamase; bla; confers resistance to ampicillin, carbenicillin, and related antibiotics
   7273..7377    -  promoter       AmpR promoter: bla
   7436..7488    -  misc_feature   bom (fragment): basis of mobility region from pBR322
