[The description below was written by a language model from this plasmid's Addgene catalogue record and pLannotate feature annotations shown in this document.]
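Description:
pcDNA5-hygro-eGFP-HEC1-d80 is a mammalian expression plasmid of about 7.6 kb built on the pcDNA5/FRT/TO backbone, designed for tetracycline-inducible expression from a single genomic locus in Flp-In T-REx cell lines. In bacteria it is maintained at high copy through a ColE1/pUC-type origin and selected with ampicillin via the bla gene. Fragments of an f1 origin and of lac regulatory elements are also annotated as backbone remnants.

The expression cassette is driven by the CMV immediate early enhancer and promoter, followed by short tet operator sequences (annotated by the software as PLtetO-1 and TRE fragments). In cells that express the Tet repressor, these operators keep transcription off until tetracycline or doxycycline is added. Downstream lies EGFP, positioned N-terminal to and apparently fused with human HEC1 (NDC80), a component of the kinetochore-associated NDC80 complex. The HEC1 portion lacks residues 1 to 80, and the cassette ends in a bovine growth hormone polyadenylation signal. The cloning sites used are not recorded.

An FRT site sits immediately upstream of a hygromycin resistance coding sequence that has no full promoter of its own and is followed by an SV40 polyadenylation signal. In the Flp-In system, FLP-mediated recombination into the host cell's genomic FRT site places this gene behind a resident promoter and start codon, so hygromycin resistance marks correct integration.

The stated purpose is inducible expression of the eGFP-tagged HEC1-d80 truncation. The associated study concerns the relationship between kinetochore-microtubule attachment and satisfaction of the human spindle assembly checkpoint.
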