Addgene plasmid #114030: pcDNA5-hygro-eGFP-HEC1-d80
Purpose: Inducible expression of eGFP-tagged HEC1-d80 in FLPin Trex cell lines
Depositing lab: Geert Kops. Depositing organization: Hubrecht Institute. Publication: Kinetochore-microtubule attachment is sufficient to satisfy the human spindle assembly checkpoint. Etemad B, Kuijt TE, Kops GJ. Nat Commun. 2015 Dec 1;6:8987. doi: 10.1038/ncomms9987. PubMed 26621779.
Backbone
  Vector backbone: pcDNA5/FRT/TO - hygromycin
  Vector type: Mammalian Expression
  Selectable markers: Hygromycin
Growth in bacteria
  Bacterial resistance: Ampicillin, 100 μg/mL
  Growth temperature: 37°C
  Growth strain: DH5alpha
  Copy number: High Copy
Gene/Insert
  Gene/Insert name: eGFP-d80-HEC1 (NDC80)
  Species: H. sapiens (human)
  Mutation: Hec1 - 1 to 80 deleted
  Entrez Gene: NDC80 (a.k.a. HEC, HEC1, HsHec1, KNTC2, TID3, hsNDC80)
  Cloning method: Restriction Enzyme; 5′ cloning site Unknown (unknown if destroyed); 3′ cloning site Unknown (unknown if destroyed)
Terms and licenses: Academic/Nonprofit Terms; Industry Terms: Not Available to Industry
How to cite: pcDNA5-hygro-eGFP-HEC1-d80 was a gift from Geert Kops (Addgene plasmid # 114030 ; http://n2t.net/addgene:114030 ; RRID:Addgene_114030)
